>Addgene plasmid #60974 | Ratiometric FPX sensor for ERK kinase activity | depositor partial sequence | sequence record 98468 | Ratiometric FPX sensor for ERK kinase activity sequence 1993 bps
GGATCCCATGGTGAGCAAGAGCGAGGAGGTCATCAAAGAGTTCATGCGCTTCAAGGTGCGCTTGGAGGGC
TCCATGAACGGCCACGAGTTCGAGATCGAGGGCGAGGGCGAGGGCCGCCCCTACGAGGGCACCCAGACCG
CCAAGCTGAAGGTGACCAAGGGCGGCCCCCTGCCCTTCGCCTGGGACATCCTGTCCCCCCAGATCATGTA
CGGCTCCAAGGCGTACGTGAAGCACCCCGCCGACGTCCCCGATTACATGAAGCTGTCCTTCCCCGAGGGC
TTCAAGTGGGAGCGCGTGATGCACTTCGAGGACGGCGGTCTGGTGACCGTGACTCAGGACACCTCCCTGC
AGGACGGCACGCTGATCTACAAGGTGAAGATGCGCGGCACCAACTTCCCCCCCGACGGCCCCGTAATGCA
GAAGAAGACCTTGGGCTGGGATTATGCCACCGAGCGCCTGTACCCCGAAGACGGCGTGCTGAAGGGCGAG
CTTCTGGGGCGCCTGAAGCTGAAGGACGGCGGCCTCAACCTGGTGGAGTTCAAGACCATCTACATGGCCA
AGAAGCCCGTGCAACTGCCCGGCTACTACTTCGTGGACACCAAGCTGGGCATCACCTCCCACAACGAGGA
CTACACCATCGTGGAACAGTACGAGCGCTCCGAGGGCCGCCACCACCTGGGGCATGGCACCGGCAGCAGA
TCTATGGCGGACGAGGAGAAGCTGCCGCCCGGCTGGGAGAAGCGCATGAGCCGCAGCTCAGGCCGAGTGT
ACTACTTCAACCACATCACTAACGCCAGCCAGTGGGAGCGGCCCAGCGGCAACAGCAGCAGTGGTGGCAA
AAACGGGCAGGGGGAGCCTGCCAGGGGTACCAGTGCTGGTGGTAGTGCTGGTGGTAGTGCTGGTGGTAGT
GCTGGTGGTAGTGCTGGTGGTTCCGGCAGTGCTGGTGGTAGTGCTGGTGGTAGTACCAGTGCTGGTGGTA
GTGCTGGTGGTAGTGCTGGTGGTAGTGCTGGTGGTAGTGCTGGTGGTTCCGGCAGTGCTGGTGGTAGTGC
TGGTGGTAGTACCAGTGCTGGTGGTAGTGCTGGTGGTAGTGCTGGTGGTAGTGCTGGTGGTAGTGCTGGT
GGTTCCGGCAGTGCTGGTGGTAGTGCTGGTGGTAGTACCAGTGCTGGTGGTAGTGCTGGTGGTAGTGCTG
GTGGTAGTGCTGGTGGTAGTGCTGGTGGTTCCGGACCAGATGTCCCTAGAACTCCAGTGGATAAAGCAAA
GCTGTCATTCCAATTTCCGGGTACCGCCTCCTCCGAGGACAACAACATGGCCACCATCAAAGAGTTCATG
CGCTTCAAGGTGCGCATGGAGGGCTCCATGAACGGCCACGAGTTCGAGATCGAGGGCGAGGGCGAGGGCC
GCCCCTACGAGGGCACCCAGACCGCCAAGCTGAAGGTGACCAAGGGCGGCCCCCTGCCCTTCGCCTGGGA
CATCCTGTCCCCCCAGTTCATGTACGGCTCCGAGGCGTACGTGAGGCACCCCGCCGACATCCCCGATTAC
AAGAAGCTGCCCTTCCCCGAGGGCTTCAAGTGGGAGCGCGTGATGAACTTCGAAGACGGCGGTCTGGTGA
CCGTTACCCAGGACTCCTCCCTGCAGGACGGCACGCTGATCTGCAAGGTGAAGATGCGCGGCACCAACTT
CCCCCCCGACGGCCCCGTAATGCAGAAGAAGACCATGGGCTGGGAGGCCTCCACCGAGATGCTGTACCCC
GAAGACGGCGTGCTGAAGGGCCATAGCTATCAGGCCCTGAAGCTGAAGGACGGCGGCCACTACCTGGTGG
AGTTCGAGACCATCTACATGGCCAAGAAGCCCGTGCAACTGCCCGGCGATTACTGTGTGGACACCAAGCT
GGACATCACCTCCCACAACGAGGACTACACCATCGTGGAACAGTACGGGCGCTCCGAGGGCCGCCACCGT
CTGGGCATGGACGAGCGGTACAAGTAAGAATTC
