>Addgene plasmid #60974 | Ratiometric FPX sensor for ERK kinase activity | addgene partial sequence | sequence record 101680 | CMV-F 5'-CGCAAATGGGCGGTAGGCGTG-3'
ACTAGAGAACCCACTGCCTTACTGGCTTATCGAAATTAATACGACTCACTATAGGGAGACCCAAGCTTGC
GGCCGCCACCATGGTGCGGGGTTCTCATCATCATCATCATCATGGTATGGCTAGCATGACTGGTGGACAG
CAAATGGGTCGGGATCTGTACGACGATGACGATAAGGATCCCATGGTGAGCAAGAGCGAGGAGGTCATCA
AAGAGTTCATGCGCTTCAAGGTGCGCTTGGAGGGCTCCATGAACGGCCACGAGTTCGAGATCGAGGGCGA
GGGCGAGGGCCGCCCCTACGAGGGCACCCAGACCGCCAAGCTGAAGGTGACCAAGGGCGGCCCCCTGCCC
TTCGCCTGGGACATCCTGTCCCCCCAGATCATGTACGGCTCCAAGGCGTACGTGAAGCACCCCGCCGACG
TCCCCGATTACATGAAGCTGTCCTTCCCCGAGGGCTTCAAGTGGGAGCGCGTGATGCACTTCGAGGACGG
CGGTCTGGTGACCGTGACTCAGGACACCTCCCTGCAGGACGGCACGCTGATCTACAAGGTGAAGATGCGC
GGCACCAACTTCCCCCCCGACGGCCCCGTAATGCAGAAGAAGACCTTGGGCTGGGATTATGCCACCGAGC
GCCTGTACCCC
