>Addgene plasmid #60974 | Ratiometric FPX sensor for ERK kinase activity | addgene partial sequence | sequence record 101720 | BGH-rev 5'-TAGAAGGCACAGTCGAGG-3'
CTATAGAATAGGGCCCTCTAGATGCATGCTCGAGCGGCCGCCAGTGTGATGGATATCTGCAGAATTCTTA
CTTGTACCGCTCGTCCATGCCCAGACGGTGGCGGCCCTCGGAGCGCCCGTACTGTTCCACGATGGTGTAG
TCCTCGTTGTGGGAGGTGATGTCCAGCTTGGTGTCCACACAGTAATCGCCGGGCAGTTGCACGGGCTTCT
TGGCCATGTAGATGGTCTCGAACTCCACCAGGTAGTGGCCGCCGTCCTTCAGCTTCAGGGCCTGATAGCT
ATGGCCCTTCAGCACGCCGTCTTCGGGGTACAGCATCTCGGTGGAGGCCTCCCAGCCCATGGTCTTCTTC
TGCATTACGGGGCCGTCGGGGGGGAAGTTGGTGCCGCGCATCTTCACCTTGCAGATCAGCGTGCCGTCCT
GCAGGGAGGAGTCCTGGGTAACGGTCACCAGACCGCCGTCTTCGAAGTTCATCACGCGCTCCCACTTGAA
GCCCTCGGGGAAGGGCAGCTTCTTGTAATCGGGGATGTCGGCGGGGTGCCTCACGTACGCCTCGGAGCCG
TACATGAACTGGGGGGACAGGATGTCCCAGGCGAAGGGCAGGGGGCCGCCCTTGGTCACCTTCAGCTTGG
CGGTCTGGGTGCCCTCGTA
