[The description below was written by a language model from this plasmid's Addgene catalogue record.]
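Description:
Ratiometric FPX sensor for ERK kinase activity is a mammalian expression plasmid built on a pcDNA3.0 backbone whose multiple cloning site has been revised. It is maintained in E. coli as a high-copy plasmid under ampicillin selection, and it carries the neomycin resistance marker that allows G418 selection of transfected mammalian cells. The total size is recorded as about 7.5 kb, of which roughly 2 kb is insert, cloned between BamHI and EcoRI sites that both remain intact. No feature table accompanies the record, so other backbone elements are not itemised, although the listed sequencing primers imply that a T7 promoter site and the BGH terminator region flank the insert.

The CMV promoter drives a fully synthetic single polypeptide arranged, from N- to C-terminus, as dimerization-dependent red fluorescent protein copy A (RA), a WW domain, an ERK substrate sequence, and the ddFP B copy. In the fluorescent protein exchange (FPX) approach, the B partner can bind either a red A copy or a green A copy, and each A copy becomes brightly fluorescent only when paired with B. The stated purpose is to image ERK kinase activity using this tethered RA–B protein together with free, nuclear-export-tagged green A copy (GA-NES). The WW domain is a phospho-binding module, so phosphorylation of the substrate by ERK would be expected to alter the conformation of the fusion and shift how B partitions between the intramolecular RA and the free GA, giving a red-to-green ratiometric readout. From the insert description, GA-NES appears not to be encoded here and would be supplied from a separate construct, although the record does not say so explicitly.
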