Addgene plasmid #60974: Ratiometric FPX sensor for ERK kinase activity
Purpose: For imaging of ERK kinase activity using a single polypeptide RA-WW domain-ERK substrate-B protein and free GA-NES.
Depositing lab: Robert Campbell. Depositing organization: University of Alberta. Publication: Ratiometric biosensors based on dimerization-dependent fluorescent protein exchange. Ding Y, Li J, Enterina JR, Shen Y, Zhang I, Tewson PH, Mo GC, Zhang J, Quinn AM, Hughes TE, Maysinger D, Alford SC, Zhang Y, Campbell RE. Nat Methods. 2015 Jan 26. doi: 10.1038/nmeth.3261. PubMed 25622108.
Backbone
  Vector backbone: pcDNA3.0
  Backbone size w/o insert (bp): 5500
  Total vector size (bp): 7493
  Modifications to backbone: Multi cloning sites has been revised
  Vector type: Mammalian Expression
  Selectable markers: Neomycin (select with G418)
Growth in bacteria
  Bacterial resistance: Ampicillin, 100 μg/mL
  Growth temperature: 37°C
  Growth strain: DH10B
  Copy number: High Copy
Gene/Insert
  Gene/Insert name: ddRFP A-WW domain-ERK substrate-ddFP B (alt name: RA-WW domain-ERK substrate-B)
  Species: Synthetic; synthetic construct
  Insert size (bp): 1993
  GenBank ID: KM979350
  Promoter: CMV
  Tag / fusion protein: WW domain is after ddRFP-A; ERK substrate is before ddFP copy B; ddFP copy B is after ERK substrate
  Cloning method: Restriction Enzyme; 5′ cloning site BamHI (not destroyed); 3′ cloning site EcoRI (not destroyed)
  Sequencing primers: 5′ T7 Promoter forward primer; 3′ BGH Reverse primers
Terms and licenses: Academic/Nonprofit Terms; Industry Terms: Not Available to Industry
How to cite: Ratiometric FPX sensor for ERK kinase activity was a gift from Robert Campbell (Addgene plasmid # 60974 ; http://n2t.net/addgene:60974 ; RRID:Addgene_60974)
